Addgene plasmid #165426: pSico_U6-Pan-PGC1a sgRNA
Purpose: Expression of gRNA against human Total PGC-1a variants
Depositing lab: Antonio Amelio. Depositing organization: University of North Carolina at Chapel Hill. Publication: CRTC1/MAML2 directs a PGC-1alpha-IGF-1 circuit that confers vulnerability to PPARgamma inhibition. Musicant AM, Parag-Sharma K, Gong W, Sengupta M, Chatterjee A, Henry EC, Tsai YH, Hayward MC, Sheth S, Betancourt R, Hackman TG, Padilla RJ, Parker JS, Giudice J, Flaveny CA, Hayes DN, Amelio AL. Cell Rep. 2021 Feb 23;34(8):108768. doi: 10.1016/j.celrep.2021.108768. PubMed 33626346.
Backbone
  Vector backbone: pSico
  Backbone size w/o insert (bp): 9580
  Total vector size (bp): 9600
  Modifications to backbone: mKate2-T2A-Bsd cassette included on backbone driven by CAGs promoter
  Vector type: Mammalian Expression, Lentiviral, CRISPR
  Selectable markers: Blasticidin
Growth in bacteria
  Bacterial resistance: Ampicillin, 100 μg/mL
  Growth temperature: 37°C
  Growth strain: NEB Stable
  Copy number: High Copy
Gene/Insert
  Gene/Insert name: gRNA against human Total PGC-1a variants
  gRNA/shRNA sequence: CC GGG ATA AAG TGT CAT CAT
  Species: H. sapiens (human), Synthetic
  Entrez Gene: PPARGC1A (a.k.a. LEM6, PGC-1(alpha), PGC-1alpha, PGC-1v, PGC1, PGC1A, PPARGC1)
  Cloning method: Restriction Enzyme; 5′ cloning site Esp3I (destroyed during cloning); 3′ cloning site Esp3I (destroyed during cloning)
  Sequencing primers: 5′ CCTCTGCTAACCATGTTCATGC; 3′ GATCTACCACATTTGTAGAG
Terms and licenses: Academic/Nonprofit Terms; Industry Terms: Not Available to Industry
How to cite: pSico_U6-Pan-PGC1a sgRNA was a gift from Antonio Amelio (Addgene plasmid # 165426 ; http://n2t.net/addgene:165426 ; RRID:Addgene_165426)
