[The description below was written by a language model from this plasmid's Addgene catalogue record and pLannotate feature annotations shown in this document.]
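Description:
pSico_U6-Pan-PGC1a sgRNA is a lentiviral CRISPR guide-expression plasmid built on the pSico backbone. It delivers a single guide RNA designed against human PPARGC1A so that all ("pan"/total) PGC-1α transcript variants are targeted. It is propagated in bacteria through a high-copy ColE1/pUC-type origin with ampicillin resistance (AmpR). The transfer-vector architecture is that of an HIV-1-based lentivector. A CMV enhancer/promoter fused to a truncated 5' LTR drives genomic RNA production in packaging cells, followed by the Ψ packaging signal with a gag fragment. Next come the RRE for Rev-dependent nuclear export, the cPPT/CTS, a WPRE to boost transcript stability and expression, and a downstream truncated LTR.

The guide was cloned between Esp3I sites that were destroyed in the process, placing the spacer upstream of an S. pyogenes sgRNA scaffold, which the feature table annotates as a tracrRNA fragment. The plasmid name indicates a U6 promoter, but the feature table does not annotate one. Downstream, a CAG-type promoter (CMV enhancer, chicken β-actin promoter and chimeric intron) drives mKate2 carrying three SV40 nuclear localization signals. The record describes this reporter as linked by T2A to a blasticidin resistance gene (annotated as bsr), so transduced cells show nuclear red fluorescence and can be selected with blasticidin. Two loxP sites, inherited from the pSico design, flank a region spanning the sgRNA scaffold and the reporter/selection cassette. This would in principle permit Cre-mediated excision, although the record does not describe such a use. No Cas9 is encoded, so the nuclease or a Cas9 derivative must be supplied separately. The record does not state which Cas9 variant the guide is meant to be paired with.
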