Features (pLannotate 1.2.2; 30 found; start..end, strand, type, name):
      1..380     +  enhancer       CMV enhancer: human cytomegalovirus immediate early enhancer
    381..580     +  promoter       CMV promoter: human cytomegalovirus (CMV) immediate early promoter
    598..778     +  LTR            5' LTR (truncated): truncated 5' long terminal repeat (LTR) from HIV-1
    825..950     +  misc_feature   HIV-1 Ψ: packaging signal of human immunodeficiency virus type 1
    934..1272    +  CDS            HIV-1 gag (fragment): gag protein from human immunodeficiency virus 1; gag
   1447..1680    +  misc_feature   RRE: The Rev response element (RRE) of HIV-1 allows for Rev-dependent mRNA export from the nucleus to the cytoplasm.
   2057..2157    +  CDS            Rev (fragment): human immunodeficiency virus 1 (HIV-1) Rev protein; rev; enhances nuclear export of unspliced and incompletely spliced viral mRNAs
   2207..2324    +  misc_feature   cPPT/CTS: central polypurine tract and central termination sequence of HIV-1
   2577..2610    +  protein_bind   loxP: Cre-mediated recombination occurs in the 8-bp core sequence (GCATACAT). Cre recombinase
   2736..2803    +  misc_RNA       tracrRNA (fragment): trans-activating CRISPR RNA for the Streptococcus pyogenes CRISPR/Cas9 system
   2955..3258    +  enhancer       CMV enhancer: human cytomegalovirus immediate early enhancer
   3260..3537    +  promoter       chicken β-actin promoter: No description available
   3538..4554    +  intron         chimeric intron: chimera between introns from chicken β-actin and rabbit β-globin
   4619..4639    +  CDS            SV40 NLS: nuclear localization signal of SV40 (simian virus 40) large T antigen
   4643..4663    +  CDS            SV40 NLS: nuclear localization signal of SV40 (simian virus 40) large T antigen
   4667..4687    +  CDS            SV40 NLS: nuclear localization signal of SV40 (simian virus 40) large T antigen
   4703..5398    +  CDS            mKate2: mKate2 is a basic (constitutively fluorescent) red fluorescent protein published in 2009, derived from Entacmaea quadricolor. It is reported to be a rapidly-maturing monomer with moderate acid sensitivity.
   5453..5872    +  CDS            bsr: BSR_BACCE - Experimental evidence at protein level: Swiss-Prot protein existence level 1. Catalyzes the deamination of the cytosine moiety of the antibiotics blasticidin S, cytomycin and acetylblasticidin S. From Bacillus cereus.
   5878..5978    -  polyA_signal   SV40 poly(A) signal (fragment): SV40 polyadenylation signal
   6058..6126    -  CDS            large T antigen (fragment): large T antigen from SV40 (simian virus 40)
   6150..6183    +  protein_bind   loxP: Cre-mediated recombination occurs in the 8-bp core sequence (GCATACAT). Cre recombinase
   6216..6239    +  misc_feature   MCS (fragment): pBluescript multiple cloning site
   6239..6827    +  misc_feature   WPRE: woodchuck hepatitis virus posttranscriptional regulatory element
   6828..6847    +  misc_feature   MCS (fragment): pBluescript multiple cloning site
   6849..7349    +  CDS            nef (fragment): NEF_HV1LA - Experimental evidence at protein level: Swiss-Prot protein existence level 1. Extracellular Nef protein targets CD4(+) T-lymphocytes for apoptosis by interacting with CXCR4 surface receptors. From Human immunodeficiency virus type 1 group M subtype B (isolate Lai) (HIV-1).
   7356..7536    +  LTR            5' LTR (truncated): truncated 5' long terminal repeat (LTR) from HIV-1
   7598..8186    -  rep_origin     ori: high-copy-number ColE1/pMB1/pBR322/pUC origin of replication
   8357..9217    -  CDS            AmpR: β-lactamase; bla; confers resistance to ampicillin, carbenicillin, and related antibiotics
   9218..9322    -  promoter       AmpR promoter: bla
   9381..9433    -  misc_feature   bom (fragment): basis of mobility region from pBR322
>Addgene plasmid #165426 | pSico_U6-Pan-PGC1a sgRNA | addgene full sequence | sequence record 331400 | Addgene NGS Result
GACATTGATTATTGACTAGTTATTAATAGTAATCAATTACGGGGTCATTAGTTCATAGCCCATATATGGA
GTTCCGCGTTACATAACTTACGGTAAATGGCCCGCCTGGCTGACCGCCCAACGACCCCCGCCCATTGACG
TCAATAATGACGTATGTTCCCATAGTAACGCCAATAGGGACTTTCCATTGACGTCAATGGGTGGAGTATT
TACGGTAAACTGCCCACTTGGCAGTACATCAAGTGTATCATATGCCAAGTACGCCCCCTATTGACGTCAA
TGACGGTAAATGGCCCGCCTGGCATTATGCCCAGTACATGACCTTATGGGACTTTCCTACTTGGCAGTAC
ATCTACGTATTAGTCATCGCTATTACCATGGTGATGCGGTTTTGGCAGTACATCAATGGGCGTGGATAGC
GGTTTGACTCACGGGGATTTCCAAGTCTCCACCCCATTGACGTCAATGGGAGTTTGTTTTGGCACCAAAA
TCAACGGGACTTTCCAAAATGTCGTAACAACTCCGCCCCATTGACGCAAATGGGCGGTAGGCGTGTACGG
TGGGAGGTCTATATAAGCAGCGCGTTTTGCCTGTACTGGGTCTCTCTGGTTAGACCAGATCTGAGCCTGG
GAGCTCTCTGGCTAACTAGGGAACCCACTGCTTAAGCCTCAATAAAGCTTGCCTTGAGTGCTTCAAGTAG
TGTGTGCCCGTCTGTTGTGTGACTCTGGTAACTAGAGATCCCTCAGACCCTTTTAGTCAGTGTGGAAAAT
CTCTAGCAGTGGCGCCCGAACAGGGACTTGAAAGCGAAAGGGAAACCAGAGGAGCTCTCTCGACGCAGGA
CTCGGCTTGCTGAAGCGCGCACGGCAAGAGGCGAGGGGCGGCGACTGGTGAGTACGCCAAAAATTTTGAC
TAGCGGAGGCTAGAAGGAGAGAGATGGGTGCGAGAGCGTCAGTATTAAGCGGGGGAGAATTAGATCGCGA
TGGGAAAAAATTCGGTTAAGGCCAGGGGGAAAGAAAAAATATAAATTAAAACATATAGTATGGGCAAGCA
GGGAGCTAGAACGATTCGCAGTTAATCCTGGCCTGTTAGAAACATCAGAAGGCTGTAGACAAATACTGGG
ACAGCTACAACCATCCCTTCAGACAGGATCAGAAGAACTTAGATCATTATATAATACAGTAGCAACCCTC
TATTGTGTGCATCAAAGGATAGAGATAAAAGACACCAAGGAAGCTTTAGACAAGATAGAGGAAGAGCAAA
ACAAAAGTAAGACCACCGCACAGCAAGCGGCCGGCCGCTGATCTTCAGACCTGGAGGAGGAGATATGAGG
GACAATTGGAGAAGTGAATTATATAAATATAAAGTAGTAAAAATTGAACCATTAGGAGTAGCACCCACCA
AGGCAAAGAGAAGAGTGGTGCAGAGAGAAAAAAGAGCAGTGGGAATAGGAGCTTTGTTCCTTGGGTTCTT
GGGAGCAGCAGGAAGCACTATGGGCGCAGCGTCAATGACGCTGACGGTACAGGCCAGACAATTATTGTCT
GGTATAGTGCAGCAGCAGAACAATTTGCTGAGGGCTATTGAGGCGCAACAGCATCTGTTGCAACTCACAG
TCTGGGGCATCAAGCAGCTCCAGGCAAGAATCCTGGCTGTGGAAAGATACCTAAAGGATCAACAGCTCCT
GGGGATTTGGGGTTGCTCTGGAAAACTCATTTGCACCACTGCTGTGCCTTGGAATGCTAGTTGGAGTAAT
AAATCTCTGGAACAGATTTGGAATCACACGACCTGGATGGAGTGGGACAGAGAAATTAACAATTACACAA
GCTTAATACACTCCTTAATTGAAGAATCGCAAAACCAGCAAGAAAAGAATGAACAAGAATTATTGGAATT
AGATAAATGGGCAAGTTTGTGGAATTGGTTTAACATAACAAATTGGCTGTGGTATATAAAATTATTCATA
ATGATAGTAGGAGGCTTGGTAGGTTTAAGAATAGTTTTTGCTGTACTTTCTATAGTGAATAGAGTTAGGC
AGGGATATTCACCATTATCGTTTCAGACCCACCTCCCAACCCCGAGGGGACCCGACAGGCCCGAAGGAAT
AGAAGAAGAAGGTGGAGAGAGAGACAGAGACAGATCCATTCGATTAGTGAACGGATCGGCACTGCGTGCG
CCAATTCTGCAGACAAATGGCAGTATTCATCCACAATTTTAAAAGAAAAGGGGGGATTGGGGGGTACAGT
GCAGGGGAAAGAATAGTAGACATAATAGCAACAGACATACAAACTAAAGAATTACAAAAACAAATTACAA
AAATTCAAAATTTTCGGGTTTATTACAGGGACAGCAGAGATCCAGTTTGGTTAGTACCGGGCCCGCTCTA
GAGATCCGACGCGCCATCTCTAGGCCCGCGCCGGCCCCCTCGCACGGACTTGTGGGAGAAGCTCGGCTAC
TCCCCTGCCCCGGTTAATTTGCATATAATATTTCCTAGTAACTATAGAGGCTTAATGTGCGATAAAAGAC
AGATAATCTGTTCTTTTTAATACTAGCTACATTTTACATGATAGGCTTGGATTTCTATAACTTCGTATAG
CATACATTATACGAAGTTATAAACAGCACAAAAGGAAACTCACCCTAACTGTAAAGTAATTGTGTGTTTT
GAGACTATAAGTATCCCTTGGAGAACCACCTTGTTGGCCGGGATAAAGTGTCATCATGTTTAAGAGCTAT
GCTGGAAACAGCATAGCAAGTTTAAATAAGGCTAGTCCGTTATCAACTTGAAAAAGTGGCACCGAGTCGG
TGCTTTTTTTCTCGAGTACTAGGATCCATTAGGCGGCCGCGTGGATAACCGTATTACCGCCATGCATCCC
GGGTGACTGACTGAGCGGCCGCACTAGTTATTAATAGTAATCAATTACGGGGTCATTAGTTCATAGCCCA
TATATGGAGTTCCGCGTTACATAACTTACGGTAAATGGCCCGCCTGGCTGACCGCCCAACGACCCCCGCC
CATTGACGTCAATAATGACGTATGTTCCCATAGTAACGCCAATAGGGACTTTCCATTGACGTCAATGGGT
GGAGTATTTACGGTAAACTGCCCACTTGGCAGTACATCAAGTGTATCATATGCCAAGTACGCCCCCTATT
GACGTCAATGACGGTAAATGGCCCGCCTGGCATTATGCCCAGTACATGACCTTATGGGACTTTCCTACTT
GGCAGTACATCTACGTATTAGTCATCGCTATTACCATGGTCGAGGTGAGCCCCACGTTCTGCTTCACTCT
CCCCATCTCCCCCCCCTCCCCACCCCCAATTTTGTATTTATTTATTTTTTAATTATTTTGTGCAGCGATG
GGGGCGGGGGGGGGGGGGGGGCGCGCGCCGGGGGGGGGGGGGGGGGGGGGGGGGGGGGGGGGGGSGRGGC
GGRGAGGKGCGGCGGCAGCCAATCAGAGCGGCGCGCTCCGAAAGTTTCCTTTTATGGCGAGGCGGCGGCG
GCGGCGGCCCTATAAAAAGCGAAGCGCGCGGCGGGCGGGAGTCGCTGCGCGCTGCCTTCGCCCCGTGCCC
CGCTCCGCCGCCGCCTCGCGCCGCCCGCCCCGGCTCTGACTGACCGCGTTACTCCCACAGGTGAGCGGGC
GGGACGGCCCTTCTCCTCCGGGCTGTAATTAGCGCTTGGTTTAATGACGGCTTGTTTCTTTTCTGTGGCT
GCGTGAAAGCCTTGAGGGGCTCCGGGAGGGCCCTTTGTGCGGGGGGAGCGGCTCGGGGGGTGCGTGCGTG
TGTGTGTGCGTGGGGAGCGCCGCGTGCGGCTCCGCGCTGCCCGGCGGCTGTGAGCGCTGCGGGCGCGGCG
CGGGGCTTTGTGCGCTCCGCAGTGTGCGCGAGGGGAGCGCGGCCGGGGGCGGTGCCCCGCGGTGCGGGGG
GGGCTGCGAGGGGAACAAAGGCTGCGTGCGGGGTGTGTGCGTGGGGGGGTGAGCAGGGGGTGTGGGCGCG
TCGGTCGGGCTGCAACCCCCCCTGCACCCCCCTCCCCGAGTTGCTGAGCACGGCCCGGCTTCGGGTGCGG
GGCTCCGTACGGGGCGTGGCGCGGGGCTCGCCGTGCCGGGCGGGGGGTGGCGGCAGGTGGGGGTGCCGGG
CGGGGCGGGGCCGCCTCGGGCCGGGGRGGGCTCGGGGGAGGGGCGCGGCGGCCCCCGGAGCGCCGGCGGC
TGTCGAGGCGCGGCGAGCCGCAGCCATTGCCTTTTATGGTAATCGTGCGAGAGGGCGCAGGGACTTCCTT
TGTCCCAAATCTGTGCGGAGCCGAAATCTGGGAGGCGCCGCCGCACCCCCTCTAGCGGGCGCGGGGCGAA
GCGGTGCGGCGCCGGCAGGAAGGAAATGGGCGGGGAGGGCCTTCGTGCGTCGCCGCGCCGCCGTCCCCTT
CTCCCTCTCCAGCCTCGGGGCTGTCCGCGGGGGGACGGCTGCCTTCGGGGGGGACGGGGCAGGGCGGGGT
TCGGCTTCTGGCGTGTGACCGGCGGCTCTAGAGCCTCTGCTAACCATGTTCATGCCTTCTTCTTTTTCCT
ACAGCTCCTGGGCAACGTGCTGGTTATTGTGCTGTCTCATCATTTTGGCAAAGAATTCCGCCACCATGCC
AAAAAAGAAGAGAAAGGTAGATCCAAAAAAGAAGAGAAAGGTAGATCCAAAAAAGAAGAGAAAGGTACAC
GTGTCAACGCGTATGGTGAGCGAGCTGATTAAGGAGAACATGCACATGAAGCTGTACATGGAGGGCACCG
TGAACAACCACCACTTCAAGTGCACATCCGAGGGCGAAGGCAAGCCCTACGAGGGCACCCAGACCATGAG
AATCAAGGCGGTCGAGGGCGGCCCTCTCCCCTTCGCCTTCGACATCCTGGCTACCAGCTTCATGTACGGC
AGCAAAACCTTCATCAACCACACCCAGGGCATCCCCGACTTCTTTAAGCAGTCCTTCCCCGAGGGCTTCA
CATGGGAGAGAGTCACCACATACGAAGACGGGGGCGTGCTGACCGCTACCCAGGACACCAGCCTCCAGGA
CGGCTGCCTCATCTACAACGTCAAGATCAGAGGGGTGAACTTCCCATCCAACGGCCCTGTGATGCAGAAG
AAAACACTCGGCTGGGAGGCCTCCACCGAGACCCTGTACCCCGCTGACGGCGGCCTGGAAGGCAGAGCCG
ACATGGCCCTGAAGCTCGTGGGCGGGGGCCACCTGATCTGCAACTTGAAGACCACATACAGATCCAAGAA
ACCCGCTAAGAACCTCAAGATGCCCGGCGTCTACTATGTGGACAGAAGACTGGAAAGAATCAAGGAGGCC
GACAAAGAGACCTACGTCGAGCAGCACGAGGTGGCTGTGGCCAGATACTGCGACCTCCCTAGCAAACTGG
GGCACAGAGAGGGCAGAGGAAGTCTTCTAACATGCGGTGACGTGGAGGAGAATCCCGGCCCTATGAAGAC
CTTCAACATCTCCCAGCAGGATCTAGAATTAGTAGAAGTAGCGACAGAGAAGATTACAATGCTTTATGAG
GATAATAAACATCATGTGGGAGCGGCAATTCGTACGAAAACAGGAGAAATCATTTCGGCAGTACATATTG
AAGCGTATATAGGACGAGTAACTGTTTGTGCAGAAGCCATTGCGATTGGTAGTGCAGTTTCGAATGGACA
AAAGGATTTTGACACGATTGTAGCTGTTAGACACCCTTATTCTGACGAAGTAGATAGAAGTATTCGAGTG
GTAAGTCCTTGTGGTATGTGTAGGGAGTTGATTTCAGACTATGCACCAGATTGTTTTGTGTTAATAGAAA
TGAATGGCAAGTTAGTCAAAACTACGATTGAAGAACTCATTCCACTCAAATATACCCGAAATTAATCGAC
ATGATAAGATACATTGATGAGTTTGGACAAACCACAACTAGAATGCAGTGAAAAAAATGCTTTATTTGTG
AAATTTGTGATGCTATTGCTTTATTTGTGAAATTTGTGATGCTATTGCTTTATTTGTAACCATTATAAGC
TGCAATAAACAAGTTAACAACAACAATTGCATTCATTTTATGTTTCAGGTTCAGAGGGAGGTGTGGGAGG
TTTTTTAAAGCAAGTAAAACCTCTACAAATGTGGTAGATCGAATTCGTCGAGGGACCTAATAACTTCGTA
TAGCATACATTATACGAAGTTATACATGTTTAAGGGTTCCGGTTCCACTAGGTACAATTCGATATCAAGC
TTATCGATAATCAACCTCTGGATTACAAAATTTGTGAAAGATTGACTGGTATTCTTAACTATGTTGCTCC
TTTTACGCTATGTGGATACGCTGCTTTAATGCCTTTGTATCATGCTATTGCTTCCCGTATGGCTTTCATT
TTCTCCTCCTTGTATAAATCCTGGTTGCTGTCTCTTTATGAGGAGTTGTGGCCCGTTGTCAGGCAACGTG
GCGTGGTGTGCACTGTGTTTGCTGACGCAACCCCCACTGGTTGGGGCATTGCCACCACCTGTCAGCTCCT
TTCCGGGACTTTCGCTTTCCCCCTCCCTATTGCCACGGCGGAACTCATCGCCGCCTGCCTTGCCCGCTGC
TGGACAGGGGCTCGGCTGTTGGGCACTGACAATTCCGTGGTGTTGTCGGGGAAATCATCGTCCTTTCCTT
GGCTGCTCGCCTGTGTTGCCACCTGGATTCTGCGCGGGACGTCCTTCTGCTACGTCCCTTCGGCCCTCAA
TCCAGCGGACCTTCCTTCCCGCGGCCTGCTGCCGGCTCTGCGGCCTCTTCCGCGTCTTCGCCTTCGCCCT
CAGACGAGTCGGATCTCCCTTTGGGCCGCCTCCCCGCATCGATACCGTCGACCTCGATCGAGACCTAGAA
AAACATGGAGCAATCACAAGTAGCAATACAGCAGCTACCAATGCTGATTGTGCCTGGCTAGAAGCACAAG
AGGAGGAGGAGGTGGGTTTTCCAGTCACACCTCAGGTACCTTTAAGACCAATGACTTACAAGGCAGCTGT
AGATCTTAGCCACTTTTTAAAAGAAAAGGGGGGACTGGAAGGGCTAATTCACTCCCAACGAAGACAAGAT
ATCCTTGATCTGTGGATCTACCACACACAAGGCTACTTCCCTGATTGGCAGAACTACACACCAGGGCCAG
GGATCAGATATCCACTGACCTTTGGATGGTGCTACAAGCTAGTACCAGTTGAGCAAGAGAAGGTAGAAGA
AGCCAATGAAGGAGAGAACACCCGCTTGTTACACCCTGTGAGCCTGCATGGGATGGATGACCCGGAGAGA
GAAGTATTAGAGTGGAGGTTTGACAGCCGCCTAGCATTTCATCACATGGCCCGAGAGCTGCATCCGGACT
GTACTGGGTCTCTCTGGTTAGACCAGATCTGAGCCTGGGAGCTCTCTGGCTAACTAGGGAACCCACTGCT
TAAGCCTCAATAAAGCTTGCCTTGAGTGCTTCAAGTAGTGTGTGCCCGTCTGTTGTGTGACTCTGGTAAC
TAGAGATCCCTCAGACCCTTTTAGTCAGTGTGGAAAATCTCTAGCAGCATGTGAGCAAAAGGCCAGCAAA
AGGCCAGGAACCGTAAAAAGGCCGCGTTGCTGGCGTTTTTCCATAGGCTCCGCCCCCCTGACGAGCATCA
CAAAAATCGACGCTCAAGTCAGAGGTGGCGAAACCCGACAGGACTATAAAGATACCAGGCGTTTCCCCCT
GGAAGCTCCCTCGTGCGCTCTCCTGTTCCGACCCTGCCGCTTACCGGATACCTGTCCGCCTTTCTCCCTT
CGGGAAGCGTGGCGCTTTCTCATAGCTCACGCTGTAGGTATCTCAGTTCGGTGTAGGTCGTTCGCTCCAA
GCTGGGCTGTGTGCACGAACCCCCCGTTCAGCCCGACCGCTGCGCCTTATCCGGTAACTATCGTCTTGAG
TCCAACCCGGTAAGACACGACTTATCGCCACTGGCAGCAGCCACTGGTAACAGGATTAGCAGAGCGAGGT
ATGTAGGCGGTGCTACAGAGTTCTTGAAGTGGTGGCCTAACTACGGCTACACTAGAAGAACAGTATTTGG
TATCTGCGCTCTGCTGAAGCCAGTTACCTTCGGAAAAAGAGTTGGTAGCTCTTGATCCGGCAAACAAACC
ACCGCTGGTAGCGGTGGTTTTTTTGTTTGCAAGCAGCAGATTACGCGCAGAAAAAAAGGATCTCAAGAAG
ATCCTTTGATCTTTTCTACGGGGTCTGACGCTCAGTGGAACGAAAACTCACGTTAAGGGATTTTGGTCAT
GAGATTATCAAAAAGGATCTTCACCTAGATCCTTTTAAATTAAAAATGAAGTTTTAAATCAATCTAAAGT
ATATATGAGTAAACTTGGTCTGACAGTTACCAATGCTTAATCAGTGAGGCACCTATCTCAGCGATCTGTC
TATTTCGTTCATCCATAGTTGCCTGACTCCCCGTCGTGTAGATAACTACGATACGGGAGGGCTTACCATC
TGGCCCCAGTGCTGCAATGATACCGCGAGACCCACGCTCACCGGCTCCAGATTTATCAGCAATAAACCAG
CCAGCCGGAAGGGCCGAGCGCAGAAGTGGTCCTGCAACTTTATCCGCCTCCATCCAGTCTATTAATTGTT
GCCGGGAAGCTAGAGTAAGTAGTTCGCCAGTTAATAGTTTGCGCAACGTTGTTGCCATTGCTACAGGCAT
CGTGGTGTCACGCTCGTCGTTTGGTATGGCTTCATTCAGCTCCGGTTCCCAACGATCAAGGCGAGTTACA
TGATCCCCCATGTTGTGCAAAAAAGCGGTTAGCTCCTTCGGTCCTCCGATCGTTGTCAGAAGTAAGTTGG
CCGCAGTGTTATCACTCATGGTTATGGCAGCACTGCATAATTCTCTTACTGTCATGCCATCCGTAAGATG
CTTTTCTGTGACTGGTGAGTACTCAACCAAGTCATTCTGAGAATAGTGTATGCGGCGACCGAGTTGCTCT
TGCCCGGCGTCAATACGGGATAATACCGCGCCACATAGCAGAACTTTAAAAGTGCTCATCATTGGAAAAC
GTTCTTCGGGGCGAAAACTCTCAAGGATCTTACCGCTGTTGAGATCCAGTTCGATGTAACCCACTCGTGC
ACCCAACTGATCTTCAGCATCTTTTACTTTCACCAGCGTTTCTGGGTGAGCAAAAACAGGAAGGCAAAAT
GCCGCAAAAAAGGGAATAAGGGCGACACGGAAATGTTGAATACTCATACTCTTCCTTTTTCAATATTATT
GAAGCATTTATCAGGGTTATTGTCTCATGAGCGGATACATATTTGAATGTATTTAGAAAAATAAACAAAT
AGGGGTTCCGCGCACATTTCCCCGAAAAGTGCCACCTGACGTCGACGGATCGGGAGATCTCCCGATCCCC
TATGGTGCACTCTCAGTACAATCTGCTCTGATGCCGCATAGTTAAGCCAGTATCTGCTCCCTGCTTGTGT
GTTGGAGGTCGCTGAGTAGTGCGCGAGCAAAATTTAAGCTACAACAAGGCAAGGCTTGACCGACAATTGC
ATGAAGAATCTGCTTAGGGTTAGGCGTTTTGCGCTGCTTCGCGATGTACGGGCCAGATATACGCGTT
